>Addgene plasmid #109788 | pHH0103_DOK4_IRS | addgene full sequence | sequence record 213475 | Addgene NGS Result
TTGACAATTAATCATCGGCTCGTATAATGTGTGGAATTGTGAGCGGATAACAATTTCACACAGGAAACAG
CCAGTCCGTTTAGGTGTTTTCACGAGCACTTCACCAACAAGGACCATAGATTATGAAAATCGAAGAACAC
CATCACCATCACCATTCCAGCGGTAAGCTTATGTCCCCTATACTAGGTTATTGGAAAATTAAGGGCCTTG
TGCAACCCACTCGACTTCTTTTGGAATATCTTGAAGAAAAATATGAAGAGCATTTGTATGAGCGCGATGA
AGGTGATAAATGGCGAAACAAAAAGTTTGAATTGGGTTTGGAGTTTCCCAATCTTCCTTATTATATTGAT
GGTGATGTTAAATTAACACAGTCTATGGCCATCATACGTTATATAGCTGACAAGCACAACATGTTGGGTG
GTTGTCCAAAAGAGCGTGCAGAGATTTCAATGCTTGAAGGAGCGGTTTTGGATATTAGATACGGTGTTTC
GAGAATTGCATATAGTAAAGACTTTGAAACTCTCAAAGTTGATTTTCTTAGCAAGCTACCTGAAATGCTG
AAAATGTTCGAAGATCGTTTATGTCATAAAACATATTTAAATGGTGATCATGTAACCCATCCTGACTTCA
TGTTGTATGACGCTCTTGATGTTGTTTTATACATGGACCCAATGTGCCTGGATGCGTTCCCAAAATTAGT
TTGTTTTAAAAAACGTATTGAAGCTATCCCACAAATTGATAAGTACTTGAAATCCAGCAAGTATATAGCA
TGGCCTTTGCAGGGCTGGCAAGCCACGTTTGGTGGTGGCGACCATCCTCCAAAATCGGATCTGGAAGTTC
TGTTCCAGGGGCCCCTGTCCAGCGGTCTGGTTCCGCGTGGTTCCGGTACCGCGGCCCAGCCGGCCGGTGT
GCAATGTGAACAGACTGATCGCTTCAACGTTTTCCTGCTGCCGTGCCCGAACCTGGACGTCTATGGTGAA
TGCAAACTGCAGATTACCCACGAAAACATCTACCTGTGGGACATCCACAATCCACGTGTGAAGCTGGTAA
GCTGGCCTCTGTGCTCTCTGCGCCGTTACGGCCGTGATGCTACGCGTTTCACCTTCGAAGCGGGCCGTAT
GTGTGACGCTGGTGAGGGCCTGTACACCTTTCAGACTCAGGAAGGTGAGCAAATCTATCAGCGTGTTCAC
TCCGCAACCCTGGCCATTGCGGAACAGCATAAACGCGTTGCGGCCGCATA
[142 nt withheld, positions 1241-1382]
C
[98 nt withheld, positions 1384-1481]
AGTTTGTACTGGTGACGAAACTCAGTGTCTAGCTAGAGTGGC
[149 nt withheld, positions 1524-1672]
T
[41 nt withheld, positions 1674-1714]
T
[62 nt withheld, positions 1716-1777]
A
[35 nt withheld, positions 1779-1813]
CCTCCCTCAATCGGTTGAATGTCGCCCTTTTGTCTTTGGCGCTGGTAAACCATATGAA
[86 nt withheld, positions 1872-1957]
T
[54 nt withheld, positions 1959-2012]
CTAGCGCCGCCCTATACCTTGTCTGCCTCCCCGCGTTGCGTCGCGGTGCATGGAGCCGGGCCACCTCGAC
CTGAATGGAAGCCGGCGGCACCTCGCTAACGGATTCACCACTCCAAGAATTGGAGCCAATCAATTCTTGC
GGAGAACTGTGAATGCGCAAACCAACCCTTGGCAGAACATATCCATCGCGTCCGCCATCTCCAGCAGCCG
CACGCGGCGCATCTCGGGCAGCGTTGGGTCCTGGCCACGGGTGCGCATGATCGTGCTCCTGTCGTTGAGG
ACCCGGCTAGGCTGGCGGGGTTGCCTTACTGGTTAGCAGAATGAATCACCGATACGCGAGCGAACGTGAA
GCGACTGCTGCTGCAAAACGTCTGCGACCTGAGCAACAACATGAATGGTCTTCGGTTTCCGTGTTTCGTA
AAGTCTGGAAACGCGGAAGTCAGCGCCCTGCACCATTATGTTCCGGATCTGCATCGCAGGATGCTGCTGG
CTACCCTGTGGAACACCTACATCTGTATTAACGAAGCGCTGGCATTGACCCTGAGTGATTTTTCTCTGGT
CCCGCCGCATCCATACCGCCAGTTGTTTACCCTCACAACGTTCCAGTAACCGGGCATGTTCATCATCAGT
AACCCGTATCGTGAGCATCCTCTCTCGTTTCATCGGTATCATTACCCCCATGAACAGAAATCCCCCTTAC
ACGGAGGCATCAGTGACCAAACAGGAAAAAACCGCCCTTAACATGGCCCGCTTTATCAGAAGCCAGACAT
TAACGCTTCTGGAGAAACTCAACGAGCTGGACGCGGATGAACAGGCAGACATCTGTGAATCGCTTCACGA
CCACGCTGATGAGCTTTACCGCAGGATCCGCGAAATTGTAAGCGTTAATATTTTGTTAAAATTCGCGTTA
AATTTTTGTTAAATCAGCTCATTTTTTAACCAATAGGCCGAAATCGGCAAAATCCCTTATAAATCAAAAG
AATAGACCGAGATAGGGT
[37 nt withheld, positions 3011-3047]
AAAGAACGTGGACTCCAACGTCAAAGG
[49 nt withheld, positions 3075-3123]
T
[91 nt withheld, positions 3125-3215]
G
[124 nt withheld, positions 3217-3340]
CGCGGATCCTGCCTCGCGCGTTTCGGTGATGACGGTGAAAACCTCTGACACATGCAGCTCCCGGAGACGG
TCACAGCTTGTCTGTAAGCGGATGCCGGGAGCAGACAAGCCCGTCAGGGCGCGTCAGCGGGTGTTGGCGG
GTGTCGGGGCGCAGCCATGACCCAGTCACGTAGCGATAGCGGAGTGTATACTGGCTTAACTATGCGGCAT
CAGAGCAGATTGTACTGAGAGTGCACCATATGCGGTGTGAAATACCGCACAGATGCGTAAGGAGAAAATA
CCGCATCAGGCGCTCTTCCGCTTCCTCGCTCACTGACTCGCTGCGCTCGGTCGTTCGGCTGCGGCGAGCG
GTATCAGCTCACTCAAAGGCGGTAATACGGTTATCCACAGAATCAGGGGATAACGCAGGAAAGAACATGT
GAGCAAAAGGCCAGCAAAAGGCCAGGAACCGTAAAAAGGCCGCGTTGCTGGCGTTTTTCCATAGGCTCCG
CCCCCCTGACGAGCATCACAAAAATCGACGCTCAAGTCAGAGGTGGCGAAACCCGACAGGACTATAAAGA
TACCAGGGTTTCCCCCTGGAAGCTCCCTCGTGCGCTCTCCTGTTCCGACCCTGCCGCTTACCGGATACCT
GTCCGCCTTTCTCCCTTCGGGAAGCGTGGCGCTTTCTCATAGCTCACGCTGTAGGTATCTCAGTTCGGTG
TAGGTCGTTCGCTCCAAGCTGGGCTGTGTGCACGAACCCCCCGTTCAGCCCGACCGCTGCGCCTTATCCG
GTAACTATCGTCTTGAGTCCAACCCGGTAAGACACGACTTATCGCCACTGGCAGCAGCCACTGGTAACAG
GATTAGCAGAGCGAGGTATGTAGGCGGTGCTACAGAGTTCTTGAAGTGGTGGCCTAACTACGGCTACACT
AGAAGGACAGTATTTGGTATCTGCGCTCTGCTGAAGCCAGTTACCTTCGGAAAAAGAGTTGGTAGCTCTT
GATCCGGCAAACAAACCACCGCTGGTAGCGGTGGTTTTTTTGTTTGCAAGCAGCAGATTACGCGCAGAAA
AAAAGGATCTCAAGAAGATCCTTTGATCTTTTCTACGGGGTCTGACGCTCAGTGGAACGAAAACTCACGT
TAAGGGATTTTGGTCATGAGATTATCAAAAAGGATCTTCACCTAGATCCTTTTAAATTAAAAATGAAGTT
TTAAATCAATCTAAAGTATATATGAGTAAACTTGGTCTGACAGTTACCAATGCTTAATCAGTGAGGCACC
TATCTCAGCGATCTGTCTATTTCGTTCATCCATAGTTGCCTGACTCCCCGTCGTGTAGATAACTACGATA
CGGGAGGGCTTACCATCTGGCCCCAGTGCTGCAATGATACCGCGAGACCCACGCTCACCGGCTCCAGATT
TATCAGCAATAAACCAGCCAGCCGGAAGGGCCGAGCGCAGAAGTGGTCCTGCAACTTTATCCGCCTCCAT
CCAGTCTATTAATTGTTGCCGGGAAGCTAGAGTAAGTAGTTCGCCAGTTAATAGTTTGCGCAACGTTGTT
GCCATTGCTGCAGGCATCGTGGTGTCACGCTCGTCGTTTGGTATGGCTTCATTCAGCTCCGGTTCCCAAC
GATCAAGGCGAGTTACATGATCCCCCATGTTGTGCAAAAAAGCGGTTAGCTCCTTCGGTCCTCCGATCGT
TGTCAGAAGTAAGTTGGCCGCAGTGTTATCACTCATGGTTATGGCAGCACTGCATAATTCTCTTACTGTC
ATGCCATCCGTAAGATGCTTTTCTGTGACTGGTGAGTACTCAACCAAGTCATTCTGAGAATAGTGTATGC
GGCGACCGAGTTGCTCTTGCCCGGCGTCAACACGGGATAATACCGCGCCACATAGCAGAACTTTAAAAGT
GCTCATCATTGGAAAACGTTCTTCGGGGCGAAAACTCTCAAGGATCTTACCGCTGTTGAGATCCAGTTCG
ATGTAACCCACTCGTGCACCCAACTGATCTTCAGCATCTTTTACTTTCACCAGCGTTTCTGGGTGAGCAA
AAACAGGAAGGCAAAATGCCGCAAAAAAGGGAATAAGGGCGACACGGAAATGTTGAATACTCATACTCTT
CCTTTTTCAATATTATTGAAGCATTTATCAGGGTTATTGTCTCATGAGCGGATACATATTTGAATGTATT
TAGAAAAATAAACAAATAGGGGTTCCGCGCACATTTCCCCGAAAAGTGCCACCTGACGTCTAAGAAACCA
TTATTATCATGACATTAACCTATAAAAATAGGCGTATCACGAGGCCCTTTCGTCTTCAAGAATTCCCGAC
ACCATCGAATGGTGCAAAACCTTTCGCGGTATGGCATGATAGCGCCCGGAAGAGAGTCAATTCAGGGTGG
TGAATGTGAAACCAGTAACGTTATACGATGTCGCAGAGTATGCCGGTGTCTCTTATCAGACCGTTTCCCG
CGTGGTGAACCAGGCCAGCCACGTTTCTGCGAAAACGCGGGAAAAAGTGGAAGCGGCGATGGCGGAGCTG
AATTACATTCCCAACCGCGTGGCACAACAACTGGCGGGCAAACAGTCGTTGCTGATTGGCGTTGCCACCT
CCAGTCTGGCCCTGCACGCGCCGTCGCAAATTGTCGCGGCGATTAAATCTCGCGCCGATCAACTGGGTGC
CAGCGTGGTGGTGTCGATGGTAGAACGAAGCGGCGTCGAAGCCTGTAAAGCGGCGGTGCACAATCTTCTC
GCGCAACGCGTCAGTGGGCTGATCATTAACTATCCGCTGGATGACCAGGATGCCATTGCTGTGGAAGCTG
CCTGCACTAATGTTCCGGCGTTATTTCTTGATGTCTCTGACCAGACACCCATCAACAGTATTATTTTCTC
CCATGAAGACGGTACGCGACTGGGCGTGGAGCATCTGGTCGCATTGGGTCACCAGCAAATCGCGCTGTTA
GCGGGCCCATTAAGTTCTGTCTCGGCGCGTCTGCGTCTGGCTGGCTGGCATAAATATCTCACTCGCAATC
AAATTCAGCCGATAGCGGAACGGGAAGGCGACTGGAGTGCCATGTCCGGTTTTCAACAAACCATGCAAAT
GCTGAATGAGGGCATCGTTCCCACTGCGATGCTGGTTGCCAACGATCAGATGGCGCTGGGCGCAATGCGC
GCCATTACCGAGTCCGGGCTGCGCGTTGGTGCGGATATCTCGGTAGTGGGATACGACGATACCGAAGACA
GCTCATGTTATATCCCGCCGTTAACCACCATCAAACAGGATTTTCGCCTGCTGGGGCAAACCAGCGTGGA
CCGCTTGCTGCAACTCTCTCAGGGCCAGGCGGTGAAGGGCAATCAGCTGTTGCCCGTCTCACTGGTGAAA
AGAAAAACCACCCTGGCGCCCAATACGCAAACCGCCTCTCCCCGCGCGTTGGCCGATTCATTAATGCAGC
TGGCACGACAGGTTTCCCGACTGGAAAGCGGGCAGTGAGCGCAACGCAATTAATGTAAGTTAGCTCACTC
ATTAGGCACAATTCTCATGTTTGACAGCTTATCATCGACTGCACGGTGCACCAATGCTTCTGGCGTCAGG
CAGCCATCGGAAGCTGTGGTATGGCTGTGCAGGTCGTAAATCACTGCATAATTCGTGTCGCTCAAGGCGC
ACTCCCGTTCTGGATAATGTTTTTTGCGCCGACATCATAACGGTTCTGGCAAATATTCTGAAATGAGCTG
Features (pLannotate 1.2.2; 21 found; start..end, strand, type, name):
      1..29      +  promoter       tac promoter: strong E. coli promoter; hybrid between the trp and lac UV5 promoters
     37..53      +  protein_bind   lac operator: The lac repressor binds to the lac operator to inhibit transcription in E. coli. This inhibition can be relieved by adding lactose or isopropyl-β-D-thiogalactopyranoside (IPTG). lac repressor encoded by lacI
    138..155     +  CDS            6xHis: 6xHis affinity tag
    171..824     +  CDS            GST26_SCHJA: Experimental evidence at protein level: Swiss-Prot protein existence level 1. GST isoenzymes appear to play a central role in the parasite detoxification system. Other functions are also suspected including a role in increasing the solubility of haematin in the parasite gut. From Schistosoma japonicum (Blood fluke).
    906..1229    +  CDS            Dok4 (fragment): DOK4_MOUSE - Experimental evidence at protein level: Swiss-Prot protein existence level 1. DOK proteins are enzymatically inert adaptor or scaffolding proteins. They provide a docking platform for the assembly of multimolecular signaling complexes. DOK4 functions in RET-mediated neurite outgrowth and plays a positive role in activation of the MAP kinase pathway (By similarity). Putative link with downstream effectors of RET in neuronal differentiation. May be involved in the regulation of the immune response induced by T-cells (By similarity). From Mus musculus (Mouse).
   1245..1292    +  terminator     fd terminator (sequence withheld): central terminator from bacteriophage fd (Otsuka and Kunisawa, 1982)
   1297..1509    +  CDS            M13 gene III (fragment) (sequence partly withheld): pIII; III; minor coat protein
   1524..1994    +  CDS            M13 gene III (fragment) (sequence partly withheld): pIII; III; minor coat protein
   2016..2086    +  CDS            TcR (fragment): tetracycline efflux protein; tet; confers resistance to tetracycline
   2328..2708    -  CDS            YPB1_ECOLX: Protein predicted: Swiss-Prot protein existence level 4. From Escherichia coli.
   2725..2876    +  CDS            rop (fragment): Rop protein, which maintains plasmids at low copy number; rop
   2912..3340    -  rep_origin     f1 ori (sequence partly withheld): f1 bacteriophage origin of replication; arrow indicates direction of (+) strand synthesis
   3349..3388    +  CDS            rop (fragment): Rop protein, which maintains plasmids at low copy number; rop
   3490..3630    +  misc_feature   bom: basis of mobility region from pBR322
   3816..4403    -  rep_origin     ori: high-copy-number ColE1/pMB1/pBR322/pUC origin of replication
   4574..5434    -  CDS            AmpR: β-lactamase; bla; confers resistance to ampicillin, carbenicillin, and related antibiotics
   5435..5539    -  promoter       AmpR promoter: bla
   5648..5725    +  promoter       lacIq promoter: lacI (mutant); In the lacIq allele, a single base change in the promoter boosts expression of the lacI gene about 10-fold.
   5726..6808    +  CDS            lacI: lac repressor; lacI; The lac repressor binds to the lac operator to inhibit transcription in E. coli. This inhibition can be relieved by adding lactose or isopropyl-β-D-thiogalactopyranoside (IPTG).
   6821..6842    +  protein_bind   CAP binding site: CAP binding activates transcription in the presence of cAMP. E. coli catabolite activator protein
   6861..6878    +  promoter       tet promoter (fragment): E. coli promoter for tetracycline efflux protein gene
