[The description below was written by a language model from this plasmid's Addgene catalogue record and pLannotate feature annotations shown in this document.]
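Description:
pHH0103_DOK4_IRS is a bacterial expression plasmid of about 7 kb, built on the pHH0103 backbone, for producing and purifying the IRS-type domain of human DOK4 (also known as IRS5), a catalytically inert adaptor protein that scaffolds signalling complexes. The plasmid is maintained in E. coli under ampicillin selection through the β-lactamase gene and its native promoter. It replicates from a ColE1/pMB1-family origin with the pBR322 bom region. The catalogue lists it as low copy, although the rop gene is annotated only as fragments interrupted by an f1 phage origin.

Expression is driven by the strong hybrid tac promoter followed by a lac operator. A lacI gene under the lacIq promoter on the same plasmid supplies abundant repressor, so transcription stays off until it is induced with IPTG. The open reading frame begins with a 6xHis tag, continues into Schistosoma japonicum glutathione S-transferase, and then reaches a DOK4 fragment of roughly 320 bp that was cloned between SfiI and NotI sites. This arrangement gives a His-GST-domain fusion that can be purified by either nickel or glutathione affinity. The annotation software matched the insert to the mouse Dok4 entry, whereas the catalogue records the species as human; this probably reflects high conservation between the orthologues.

Downstream of the insert lie a phage fd terminator, fragments of M13 gene III, and remnants of the tetracycline resistance gene and its promoter. Together with the f1 origin, these suggest the backbone derives from a phagemid display vector, though nothing in the record assigns these remnants a role in this construct. According to the associated publication title, the plasmid belongs to a large-scale survey of peptide recognition modules and their high-affinity ligands.
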