Addgene plasmid #109788: pHH0103_DOK4_IRS
Purpose: Protein expression and purification of DOK4_IRS
Depositing lab: Sachdev Sidhu. Depositing organization: University of Toronto. Publication: Large-scale survey and database of high affinity ligands for peptide recognition modules. Teyra J, Kelil A, Jain S, Helmy M, Jajodia R, Hooda Y, Gu J, D'Cruz AA, Nicholson SE, Min J, Sudol M, Kim PM, Bader GD, Sidhu SS. Mol Syst Biol. 2020 Dec;16(12):e9310. doi: 10.15252/msb.20199310. PubMed 33438817.
Backbone
  Vector backbone: pHH0103
  Vector type: Bacterial Expression
Growth in bacteria
  Bacterial resistance: Ampicillin, 100 μg/mL
  Growth temperature: 37°C
  Growth strain: DH5alpha
  Copy number: Low Copy
Gene/Insert
  Gene/Insert name: DOK4_IRS
  Species: H. sapiens (human)
  Entrez Gene: DOK4 (a.k.a. IRS-5, IRS5)
  Cloning method: Restriction Enzyme; 5′ cloning site Sfi1 (unknown if destroyed); 3′ cloning site Not1 (unknown if destroyed)
Terms and licenses: Academic/Nonprofit Terms; Industry Terms: Not Available to Industry
How to cite: pHH0103_DOK4_IRS was a gift from Sachdev Sidhu (Addgene plasmid # 109788 ; http://n2t.net/addgene:109788 ; RRID:Addgene_109788)
