>Addgene plasmid #109788 | pHH0103_DOK4_IRS | depositor partial sequence | sequence record 206740 | pHH0103_DOK4_IRS sequence 345 bps
GGCCCAGCCGGCCGGTGTGCAATGTGAACAGACTGATCGCTTCAACGTTTTCCTGCTGCCGTGCCCGAAC
CTGGACGTCTATGGTGAATGCAAACTGCAGATTACCCACGAAAACATCTACCTGTGGGACATCCACAATC
CACGTGTGAAGCTGGTAAGCTGGCCTCTGTGCTCTCTGCGCCGTTACGGCCGTGATGCTACGCGTTTCAC
CTTCGAAGCGGGCCGTATGTGTGACGCTGGTGAGGGCCTGTACACCTTTCAGACTCAGGAAGGTGAGCAA
ATCTATCAGCGTGTTCACTCCGCAACCCTGGCCATTGCGGAACAGCATAAACGCGTTGCGGCCGC
